Addgene plasmid #245220: pEF myc-SHP2(WT)
Purpose: Mammalian expression of myc-tagged full-length SHP2
Depositing lab: Neel Shah. Depositing organization: Columbia University. Publication: The pathogenic T42A mutation in SHP2 rewires the interaction specificity of its N-terminal regulatory domain. van Vlimmeren AE, Voleti R, Chartier CA, Jiang Z, Karandur D, Humphries PA, Lo WL, Shah NH. Proc Natl Acad Sci U S A. 2024 Jul 23;121(30):e2407159121. doi: 10.1073/pnas.2407159121. Epub 2024 Jul 16. PubMed 39012820.
Backbone
  Vector backbone: pEF
  Vector type: Mammalian Expression
Growth in bacteria
  Bacterial resistance: Ampicillin, 100 μg/mL
  Growth temperature: 37°C
  Growth strain: DH5alpha
  Copy number: High Copy
Gene/Insert
  Gene/Insert name: SHP2 full-length
  Species: H. sapiens (human)
  Mutation: wild-type
  Tag / fusion protein: myc (N terminal on insert)
  Cloning method: Gibson Cloning
Terms and licenses: Academic/Nonprofit Terms; Industry Terms: Not Available to Industry
How to cite: pEF myc-SHP2(WT) was a gift from Neel Shah (Addgene plasmid # 245220 ; http://n2t.net/addgene:245220 ; RRID:Addgene_245220)
