[The description below was written by a language model from this plasmid's Addgene catalogue record and pLannotate feature annotations shown in this document.]
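Description:
pEF myc-SHP2(WT) is a mammalian expression plasmid of about 7.6 kb, built on a pEF backbone, that produces full-length, wild-type human SHP2 (the protein tyrosine phosphatase encoded by PTPN11) with an N-terminal myc epitope tag. It is propagated in E. coli from a high-copy ColE1/pUC-type origin under ampicillin selection (AmpR with its own bla promoter). An f1 origin is also present, which in principle allows single-stranded DNA production.

The expression cassette is driven by the strong constitutive human EF-1α promoter, followed by a T7 promoter, the PTPN11 coding sequence and a bovine growth hormone polyadenylation signal. The myc tag is recorded in the catalogue fields but was not annotated separately in the feature table. It presumably lies in the unannotated stretch just upstream of the PTPN11 feature. The insert was introduced by Gibson cloning.

A second cassette places the blasticidin S deaminase gene (BSD) under tandem SV40 early and EM7 promoters with an SV40 poly(A) signal. This arrangement allows blasticidin selection in mammalian cells and, through EM7, in bacteria. The SV40 promoter region also typically contains the SV40 origin. Short annotated fragments of bleomycin-resistance genes, lacI, small t antigen, CMV enhancer and bom appear to be backbone remnants rather than functional elements.

The construct is intended for transient expression of epitope-tagged SHP2 in mammalian cells, and the blasticidin marker could support stable selection. The myc tag allows detection or immunoprecipitation. The associated study concerns how a pathogenic mutation in the N-terminal regulatory domain of SHP2 alters its interaction specificity, so this plasmid likely serves as the wild-type reference for mutant comparisons.
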