Features (pLannotate 1.2.2; 22 found; start..end, strand, type, name):
     28..80      -  misc_feature   bom (fragment): basis of mobility region from pBR322
    235..253     +  enhancer       CMV enhancer (fragment): human cytomegalovirus immediate early enhancer
    278..344     +  CDS            small t antigen (fragment): SV40 (simian virus 40) small t antigen
    351..1529    +  promoter       EF-1α promoter: strong constitutive promoter for human elongation factor EF-1α
   1546..1564    +  promoter       T7 promoter: promoter for bacteriophage T7 RNA polymerase
   1734..3512    +  CDS            PTPN11 (sequence withheld): PTN11_HUMAN - Also known as PTP2C, SHPTP2. Experimental evidence at protein level: Swiss-Prot protein existence level 1. Acts downstream of various receptor and cytoplasmic protein tyrosine kinases to participate in the signal transduction from the cell surface to the nucleus (PubMed:10655584, PubMed:18559669, PubMed:18829466, PubMed:26742426, PubMed:28074573). Positively regulates MAPK signal transduction pathway (PubMed:28074573). Dephosphorylates GAB1, ARHGAP35 and EGFR (PubMed:28074573). Dephosphorylates ROCK2 at 'Tyr-722' resulting in stimulation of its RhoA binding activity (PubMed:18559
   3541..3765    +  polyA_signal   bGH poly(A) signal: bovine growth hormone polyadenylation signal
   3769..3790    +  promoter       SV40 promoter (fragment): SV40 enhancer and early promoter
   3811..4239    +  rep_origin     f1 ori (sequence partly withheld): f1 bacteriophage origin of replication; arrow indicates direction of (+) strand synthesis
   4253..4582    +  promoter       SV40 promoter: SV40 enhancer and early promoter
   4630..4677    +  promoter       EM7 promoter: synthetic bacterial promoter&nbsp
   4696..5094    +  CDS            BSD: blasticidin S deaminase; Aspergillus terreus BSD; confers resistance to blasticidin
   5095..5122    +  CDS            BleoR (fragment): antibiotic-binding protein; Sh ble from Streptoalloteichus hindustanus; confers resistance to bleomycin, phleomycin, and Zeocin™
   5132..5257    +  CDS            ble (fragment): BLE_KLEPN - Experimental evidence at protein level: Swiss-Prot protein existence level 1. Binding protein with a strong affinity to the bleomycin family of antibiotics. Binds to CL990; an antimitotic-antibiotic compound. From Klebsiella pneumoniae.
   5252..5373    +  polyA_signal   SV40 poly(A) signal: SV40 polyadenylation signal
   5446..5462    -  protein_bind   lac operator: The lac repressor binds to the lac operator to inhibit transcription in E. coli. This inhibition can be relieved by adding lactose or isopropyl-β-D-thiogalactopyranoside (IPTG). lac repressor encoded by lacI
   5470..5500    -  promoter       lac promoter: promoter for the E. coli lac operon
   5515..5536    -  protein_bind   CAP binding site: CAP binding activates transcription in the presence of cAMP. E. coli catabolite activator protein
   5549..5641    -  CDS            lacI (fragment): lac repressor; lacI; The lac repressor binds to the lac operator to inhibit transcription in E. coli. This inhibition can be relieved by adding lactose or isopropyl-β-D-thiogalactopyranoside (IPTG).
   5813..6401    -  rep_origin     ori: high-copy-number ColE1/pMB1/pBR322/pUC origin of replication
   6572..7432    -  CDS            AmpR: β-lactamase; bla; confers resistance to ampicillin, carbenicillin, and related antibiotics
   7433..7537    -  promoter       AmpR promoter: bla
>Addgene plasmid #245220 | pEF myc-SHP2(WT) | addgene full sequence | sequence record 488335 | Addgene NGS Result
GACGGATCGGGAGATCTCCCGATCCCCTATGGTGCACTCTCAGTACAATCTGCTCTGATGCCGCATAGTT
AAGCCAGTATCTGCTCCCTGCTTGTGTGTTGGAGGTCGCTGAGTAGTGCGCGAGCAAAATTTAAGCTACA
ACAAGGCAAGGCTTGACCGACAATTGCATGAAGAATCTGCTTAGGGTTAGGCGTTTTGCGCTGCTTCGCG
ATGTACGGGCCAGATATACGCGTTGACATTGATTATTGACTAGGCTTTTGCAAAAAGCTTTGCAAAGATG
GATAAAGTTTTAAACAGAGAGGAATCTTTGCAGCTAATGGACCTTCTAGGTCTTGAAAGGAGTGGGAATT
GGCTCCGGTGCCCGTCAGTGGGCAGAGCGCACATCGCCCACAGTCCCCGAGAAGTTGGGGGGAGGGGTCG
GCAATTGAACCGGTGCCTAGAGAAGGTGGCGCGGGGTAAACTGGGAAAGTGATGTCGTGTACTGGCTCCG
CCTTTTTCCCGAGGGTGGGGGAGAACCGTATATAAGTGCAGTAGTCGCCGTGAACGTTCTTTTTCGCAAC
GGGTTTGCCGCCAGAACACAGGTAAGTGCCGTGTGTGGTTCCCGCGGGCCTGGCCTCTTTACGGGTTATG
GCCCTTGCGTGCCTTGAATTACTTCCACCTGGCTGCAGTACGTGATTCTTGATCCCGAGCTTCGGGTTGG
AAGTGGGTGGGAGAGTTCGAGGCCTTGCGCTTAAGGAGCCCCTTCGCCTCGTGCTTGAGTTGAGGCCTGG
CCTGGGCGCTGGGGCCGCCGCGTGCGAATCTGGTGGCACCTTCGCGCCTGTCTCGCTGCTTTCGATAAGT
CTCTAGCCATTTAAAATTTTTGATGACCTGCTGCGACGCTTTTTTTCTGGCAAGATAGTCTTGTAAATGC
GGGCCAAGATCTGCACACTGGTATTTCGGTTTTTGGGGCCGCGGGCGGCGACGGGGCCCGTGCGTCCCAG
CGCACATGTTCGGCGAGGCGGGGCCTGCGAGCGCGGCCACCGAGAATCGGACGGGGGTAGTCTCAAGCTG
GCCGGCCTGCTCTGGTGCCTGGCCTCGCGCCGCCGTGTATCGCCCCGCCCTGGGCGGCAAGGCTGGCCCG
GTCGGCACCAGTTGCGTGAGCGGAAAGATGGCCGCTTCCCGGCCCTGCTGCAGGGAGCTCAAAATGGAGG
ACGCGGCGCTCGGGAGAGCGGGCGGGTGAGTCACCCACACAAAGGAAAAGGGCCTTTCCGTCCTCAGCCG
TCGCTTCATGTGACTCCACGGAGTACCGGGCGCCGTCCAGGCACCTCGATTAGTTCTCGAGCTTTTGGAG
TACGTCGTCTTTAGGTTGGGGGGAGGGGTTTTATGCGATGGAGTTTCCCCACACTGAGTGGGTGGAGACT
GAAGTTAGGCCAGCTTGGCACTTGATGTAATTCTCCTTGGAATTTGCCCTTTTTGAGTTTGGATCTTGGT
TCATTCTCAAGCCTCAGACAGTGGTTCAAAGTTTTTTTCTTCCATTTCAGGTGTCGTGAGGAATTAGCTT
GGTACTAATACGACTCACTATAGGGAGACCCAAGCTGGCTAGGTAAGCTTGGTACCGAGCTCGGATCCAC
TAGTCCAGTGTGGTGGAATTCTGCAGATATCCAGCACAGTGGCGGCCGCTCGAGTCTAGAGGGCCCTTCA
CCATGGAACAAAAACTCATCTCAGAAGAGGATCTGGGAGGGCAGTCTGGGCAG
[1779 nt withheld, positions 1734-3512]
TAGGTTTAAACCCGCTGATCAGCCTCGACTGTGCCTTCTAGTTGCCAGCCATCTGTTGTTTGCCCCTCCC
CCGTGCCTTCCTTGACCCTGGAAGGTGCCACTCCCACTGTCCTTTCCTAATAAAATGAGGAAATTGCATC
GCATTGTCTGAGTAGGTGTCATTCTATTCTGGGGGGTGGGGTGGGGCAGGACAGCAAGGGGGAGGATTGG
GAAGACAATAGCAGGCATGCTGGGGATGCGGTGGGCTCTATGGCTTCTGAGGCGGAAAGAACCAGCTGGG
GCTCTAGGGGGTATCCCC
[124 nt withheld, positions 3811-3934]
C
[91 nt withheld, positions 3936-4026]
A
[49 nt withheld, positions 4028-4076]
CCTTTGACGTTGGAGTCCACGTTCTTT
[37 nt withheld, positions 4104-4140]
ACCCTATCTCGGTCTATTCTTTTGATTTATAAGGGATTTTGCCGATTTCGGCCTATTGGTTAAAAAATGA
GCTGATTTAACAAAAATTTAACGCGAATTAATTCTGTGGAATGTGTGTCAGTTAGGGTGTGGAAAGTCCC
CAGGCTCCCCAGCAGGCAGAAGTATGCAAAGCATGCATCTCAATTAGTCAGCAACCAGGTGTGGAAAGTC
CCCAGGCTCCCCAGCAGGCAGAAGTATGCAAAGCATGCATCTCAATTAGTCAGCAACCATAGTCCCGCCC
CTAACTCCGCCCATCCCGCCCCTAACTCCGCCCAGTTCCGCCCATTCTCCGCCCCATGGCTGACTAATTT
TTTTTATTTATGCAGAGGCCGAGGCCGCCTCTGCCTCTGAGCTATTCCAGAAGTAGTGAGGAGGCTTTTT
TGGAGGCCTAGGCTTTTGCAAAAAGCTCCCGGGAGCTTGTATATCCATTTTCGGATCTGATCAGCACGTG
TTGACAATTAATCATCGGCATAGTATATCGGCATAGTATAATACGACAAGGTGAGGAACTAAACCATGGC
CAAGCCTTTGTCTCAAGAAGAATCCACCCTCATTGAAAGAGCAACGGCTACAATCAACAGCATCCCCATC
TCTGAAGACTACAGCGTCGCCAGCGCAGCTCTCTCTAGCGACGGCCGCATCTTCACTGGTGTCAATGTAT
ATCATTTTACTGGGGGACCTTGTGCAGAACTCGTGGTGCTGGGCACTGCTGCTGCTGCGGCAGCTGGCAA
CCTGACTTGTATCGTCGCGATCGGAAATGAGAACAGGGGCATCTTGAGCCCCTGCGGACGGTGCCGACAG
GTGCTTCTCGATCTGCATCCTGGGATCAAAGCCATAGTGAAGGACAGTGATGGACAGCCGACGGCAGTTG
GGATTCGTGAATTGCTGCCCTCTGGTTATGTGTGGGAGGGCTAAGCACTTCGTGGCCGAGGAGCAGGACT
GACACGTGCTACGAGATTTCGATTCCACCGCCGCCTTCTATGAAAGGTTGGGCTTCGGAATCGTTTTCCG
GGACGCCGGCTGGATGATCCTCCAGCGCGGGGATCTCATGCTGGAGTTCTTCGCCCACCCCAACTTGTTT
ATTGCAGCTTATAATGGTTACAAATAAAGCAATAGCATCACAAATTTCACAAATAAAGCATTTTTTTCAC
TGCATTCTAGTTGTGGTTTGTCCAAACTCATCAATGTATCTTATCATGTCTGTATACCGTCGACCTCTAG
CTAGAGCTTGGCGTAATCATGGTCATAGCTGTTTCCTGTGTGAAATTGTTATCCGCTCACAATTCCACAC
AACATACGAGCCGGAAGCATAAAGTGTAAAGCCTGGGGTGCCTAATGAGTGAGCTAACTCACATTAATTG
CGTTGCGCTCACTGCCCGCTTTCCAGTCGGGAAACCTGTCGTGCCAGCTGCATTAATGAATCGGCCAACG
CGCGGGGAGAGGCGGTTTGCGTATTGGGCGCTCTTCCGCTTCCTCGCTCACTGACTCGCTGCGCTCGGTC
GTTCGGCTGCGGCGAGCGGTATCAGCTCACTCAAAGGCGGTAATACGGTTATCCACAGAATCAGGGGATA
ACGCAGGAAAGAACATGTGAGCAAAAGGCCAGGAACCGTAAAAAGGCCGCGTTGCTGGCGTTTTTCCATA
GGCTCCGCCCCCCTGACGAGCATCACAAAAATCGACGCTCAAGTCAGAGGTGGCGAAACCCGACAGGACT
ATAAAGATACCAGGCGTTTCCCCCTGGAAGCTCCCTCGTGCGCTCTCCTGTTCCGACCCTGCCGCTTACC
GGATACCTGTCCGCCTTTCTCCCTTCGGGAAGCGTGGCGCTTTCTCATAGCTCACGCTGTAGGTATCTCA
GTTCGGTGTAGGTCGTTCGCTCCAAGCTGGGCTGTGTGCACGAACCCCCCGTTCAGCCCGACCGCTGCGC
CTTATCCGGTAACTATCGTCTTGAGTCCAACCCGGTAAGACACGACTTATCGCCACTGGCAGCAGCCACT
GGTAACAGGATTAGCAGAGCGAGGTATGTAGGCGGTGCTACAGAGTTCTTGAAGTGGTGGCCTAACTACG
GCTACACTAGAAGAACAGTATTTGGTATCTGCGCTCTGCTGAAGCCAGTTACCTTCGGAAAAAGAGTTGG
TAGCTCTTGATCCGGCAAACAAACCACCGCTGGTAGCGGTGGTTTTTTTGTTTGCAAGCAGCAGATTACG
CGCAGAAAAAAAGGATCTCAAGAAGATCCTTTGATCTTTTCTACGGGGTCTGACGCTCAGTGGAACGAAA
ACTCACGTTAAGGGATTTTGGTCATGAGATTATCAAAAAGGATCTTCACCTAGATCCTTTTAAATTAAAA
ATGAAGTTTTAAATCAATCTAAAGTATATATGAGTAAACTTGGTCTGACAGTTACCAATGCTTAATCAGT
GAGGCACCTATCTCAGCGATCTGTCTATTTCGTTCATCCATAGTTGCCTGACTCCCCGTCGTGTAGATAA
CTACGATACGGGAGGGCTTACCATCTGGCCCCAGTGCTGCAATGATACCGCGAGACCCACGCTCACCGGC
TCCAGATTTATCAGCAATAAACCAGCCAGCCGGAAGGGCCGAGCGCAGAAGTGGTCCTGCAACTTTATCC
GCCTCCATCCAGTCTATTAATTGTTGCCGGGAAGCTAGAGTAAGTAGTTCGCCAGTTAATAGTTTGCGCA
ACGTTGTTGCCATTGCTACAGGCATCGTGGTGTCACGCTCGTCGTTTGGTATGGCTTCATTCAGCTCCGG
TTCCCAACGATCAAGGCGAGTTACATGATCCCCCATGTTGTGCAAAAAAGCGGTTAGCTCCTTCGGTCCT
CCGATCGTTGTCAGAAGTAAGTTGGCCGCAGTGTTATCACTCATGGTTATGGCAGCACTGCATAATTCTC
TTACTGTCATGCCATCCGTAAGATGCTTTTCTGTGACTGGTGAGTACTCAACCAAGTCATTCTGAGAATA
GTGTATGCGGCGACCGAGTTGCTCTTGCCCGGCGTCAATACGGGATAATACCGCGCCACATAGCAGAACT
TTAAAAGTGCTCATCATTGGAAAACGTTCTTCGGGGCGAAAACTCTCAAGGATCTTACCGCTGTTGAGAT
CCAGTTCGATGTAACCCACTCGTGCACCCAACTGATCTTCAGCATCTTTTACTTTCACCAGCGTTTCTGG
GTGAGCAAAAACAGGAAGGCAAAATGCCGCAAAAAAGGGAATAAGGGCGACACGGAAATGTTGAATACTC
ATACTCTTCCTTTTTCAATATTATTGAAGCATTTATCAGGGTTATTGTCTCATGAGCGGATACATATTTG
AATGTATTTAGAAAAATAAACAAATAGGGGTTCCGCGCACATTTCCCCGAAAAGTGCCACCTGACGTC
